Addgene plasmid #123881: MTK7_014
Purpose: Encodes the extended 3rd gen. 3' HIV LTR cassette as a type 7 part to be used in the MTK system
Depositing lab: Hana El-Samad. Depositing organization: University of California, San Francisco (UCSF). Publication: A Toolkit for Rapid Modular Construction of Biological Circuits in Mammalian Cells. Fonseca JP, Bonny AR, Kumar GR, Ng AH, Town J, Wu QC, Aslankoohi E, Chen SY, Dods G, Harrigan P, Osimiri LC, Kistler AL, El-Samad H. ACS Synth Biol. 2019 Nov 15;8(11):2593-2606. doi: 10.1021/acssynbio.9b00322. Epub 2019 Nov 5. PubMed 31686495.
Backbone
  Vector backbone: MTK0_027
  Vector type: Mammalian Expression
Growth in bacteria
  Bacterial resistance: Chloramphenicol, 25 μg/mL
  Growth temperature: 37°C
  Growth strain: DH5alpha
  Copy number: Unknown
Gene/Insert
  Gene/Insert name: 3' HIV LTR (3
  Species: Synthetic
  Cloning method: Restriction Enzyme; 5′ cloning site unknown (unknown if destroyed); 3′ cloning site unknown (unknown if destroyed)
Terms and licenses: Academic/Nonprofit Terms; Industry Terms: Not Available to Industry
Depositor comments: Type 7 parts can be components of the destination backbone such as locus upstream homology arms, resistance cassette, recognition sites, and nuclear marker in the MTK Please visit https://www.biorxiv.org/content/10.1101/506188v2 for BioRxiv preprint
How to cite: MTK7_014 was a gift from Hana El-Samad (Addgene plasmid # 123881 ; http://n2t.net/addgene:123881 ; RRID:Addgene_123881)
