[The description below was written by a language model from this plasmid's Addgene catalogue record and pLannotate feature annotations shown in this document.]
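Description:
MTK7_014 is a small (about 2.4 kb) part-storage plasmid from the Mammalian Toolkit (MTK), a modular hierarchical cloning system for building genetic circuits in mammalian cells. It is built on the MTK0_027 part-entry backbone and is propagated in E. coli through a high-copy ColE1/pUC-type origin, with selection by chloramphenicol from a cat gene driven by its native promoter and followed by a lambda t0 terminator. Although it is catalogued as a mammalian expression vector, it carries no expression unit of its own. It holds a single toolkit component intended to be assembled with other parts into a complete vector.

The stored part is a synthetic "extended" third-generation HIV-1 3' LTR cassette, classified as a type 7 part. In the MTK scheme, this position contributes elements of the destination backbone rather than of the transcription unit. The annotated cassette comprises a short residual fragment of the nef reading frame immediately upstream of a ΔU3 self-inactivating 3' LTR, followed by an SV40 polyadenylation signal and an SV40 origin of replication; a T7 promoter lies next to this region on the opposite strand. In a lentiviral transfer vector, the U3-deleted 3' LTR is copied to the 5' end during reverse transcription, so the integrated provirus lacks LTR promoter activity. The downstream poly(A) signal aids termination of the genomic transcript in packaging cells, and the SV40 origin permits episomal amplification in cells expressing large T antigen. The part would be combined with complementary upstream lentiviral elements and payload parts to assemble lentiviral destination or transfer vectors. The record does not state the cloning sites flanking the part.
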