Features (pLannotate 1.2.2; 9 found; start..end, strand, type, name):
     77..665     +  rep_origin     ori: high-copy-number ColE1/pMB1/pBR322/pUC origin of replication
    782..844     +  CDS            nef (fragment): NEF_HV1Z2 - Experimental evidence at protein level: Swiss-Prot protein existence level 1. Extracellular Nef protein targets CD4(+) T-lymphocytes for apoptosis by interacting with CXCR4 surface receptors. From Human immunodeficiency virus type 1 group M subtype D (isolate Z2/CDC-Z34) (HIV-1).
    846..1079    +  LTR            3' LTR (ΔU3): self-inactivating 3' long terminal repeat (LTR) from HIV-1
   1151..1272    +  polyA_signal   SV40 poly(A) signal: SV40 polyadenylation signal
   1312..1447    +  rep_origin     SV40 ori: SV40 origin of replication
   1468..1486    -  promoter       T7 promoter: promoter for bacteriophage T7 RNA polymerase
   1504..1538    -  terminator     lambda t0 terminator: minimal transcription terminator from phage lambda (Scholtissek and Grosse, 1987)
   1612..2268    -  CDS            cat: CAT_ECOLX - Experimental evidence at protein level: Swiss-Prot protein existence level 1. This enzyme is an effector of chloramphenicol resistance in bacteria. From Escherichia coli. This protein is used as a marker in many commonly used cloning vectors, such as pACYC184.
   2269..2366    -  promoter       cat promoter: promoter of the E. coli cat gene encoding chloramphenicol acetyltransferase
>Addgene plasmid #123881 | MTK7_014 | addgene full sequence | sequence record 249984 | Addgene NGS Result
TCATGACCAAAATCCCTTAACGTGAGTTTTCGTTCCACTGAGCGTCAGACCCCGTAGAAAAGATCAAAGG
ATCTTCTTGAGATCCTTTTTTTCTGCGCGTAATCTGCTGCTTGCAAACAAAAAAACCACCGCTACCAGCG
GTGGTTTGTTTGCCGGATCAAGAGCTACCAACTCTTTTTCCGAAGGTAACTGGCTTCAGCAGAGCGCAGA
TACCAAATACTGTTCTTCTAGTGTAGCCGTAGTTAGGCCACCACTTCAAGAACTCTGTAGCACCGCCTAC
ATACCTCGCTCTGCTAATCCTGTTACCAGTGGCTGCTGCCAGTGGCGATAAGTCGTGTCTTACCGGGTTG
GACTCAAGACGATAGTTACCGGATAAGGCGCAGCGGTCGGGCTGAACGGGGGGTTCGTGCACACAGCCCA
GCTTGGAGCGAACGACCTACACCGAACTGAGATACCTACAGCGTGAGCTATGAGAAAGCGCCACGCTTCC
CGAAGGGAGAAAGGCGGACAGGTATCCGGTAAGCGGCAGGGTCGGAACAGGAGAGCGCACGAGGGAGCTT
CCAGGGGGAAACGCCTGGTATCTTTATAGTCCTGTCGGGTTTCGCCACCTCTGACTTGAGCGTCGATTTT
TGTGATGCTCGTCAGGGGGGCGGAGCCTATGGAAAAACGCCAGCAACGCGGCCTTTTTACGGTTCCTGGC
CTTTTGCTGGCCTTTTGCTCACATGTTCTTTCCTGCGTTATCCCCTGATTCTGTGGATAACCGTAGTCGG
TCTCAGAGTCTTTAAGACCAATGACTTACAAGGCAGCTGTAGATCTTAGCCACTTTTTAAAAGAAAAGGG
GGGACTGGAAGGGCTAGCTCACTCCCAACGAAGACAAGATCTGCTTTTTGCTTGTACTGGATCTCTCTGG
TTAGACCAGATCTGAGCCTGGGAGCTCTCTGGCTAACTAGGGAACCCACTGCTTAAGCCTCAATAAAGCT
TGCCTTGAGTGCTTCAAGTAGTGTGTGCCCGTCTGTTGTGTGACTCTGGTAACTAGAGATCCCTCAGACC
CTTTTAGTCAGTGTGGAAAATCTCTAGCAGTAGTAGTTCATGTCATCTTATTATTCAGTATTTATAACTT
GCAAAGAAATGAATATCAGAGAGTGAGAGGAACTTGTTTATTGCAGCTTATAATGGTTACAAATAAAGCA
ATAGCATCACAAATTTCACAAATAAAGCATTTTTTTCACTGCATTCTAGTTGTGGTTTGTCCAAACTCAT
CAATGTATCTTATCATGTCTGGCTCTAGCTATCCCGCCCCTAACTCCGCCCATCCCGCCCCTAACTCCGC
CCAGTTCCGCCCATTCTCCGCCCCATGGCTGACTAATTTTTTTTATTTATGCAGAGGCCGAGGCCGCCTC
GGCCTCTGAGCTATTCCAGAAGTAGTGAGGAGGCTTTTTTGGAGGCCTAGGGACGTACCCAATTCGCCCT
ATAGTGAGTCGTATTACCGATGAGACCAGACCAATAAAAAACGCCCGGCGGCAACCGAGCGTTCTGAACA
AATCCAGATGGAGTTCTGAGGTCATTACTGGATCTATCAACAGGAGTCCAAGCGAGCTCGATATCAAATT
ACGCCCCGCCCTGCCACTCATCGCAGTACTGTTGTAATTCATTAAGCATTCTGCCGACATGGAAGCCATC
ACAAACGGCATGATGAACCTGAATCGCCAGCGGCATCAGCACCTTGTCGCCTTGCGTATAATATTTGCCC
ATGGTGAAAACGGGGGCGAAGAAGTTGTCCATATTGGCCACGTTTAAATCAAAACTGGTGAAACTCACCC
AGGGATTGGCTGAAACGAAAAACATATTCTCAATAAACCCTTTAGGGAAATAGGCCAGGTTTTCACCGTA
ACACGCCACATCTTGCGAATATATGTGTAGAAACTGCCGGAAATCGTCGTGGTATTCACTCCAGAGCGAT
GAAAACGTTTCAGTTTGCTCATGGAAAACGGTGTAACAAGGGTGAACACTATCCCATATCACCAGCTCAC
CGTCTTTCATTGCCATACGAAATTCCGGATGAGCATTCATCAGGCGGGCAAGAATGTGAATAAAGGCCGG
ATAAAACTTGTGCTTATTTTTCTTTACGGTCTTTAAAAAGGCCGTAATATCCAGCTGAACGGTCTGGTTA
TAGGTACATTGAGCAACTGACTGAAATGCCTCAAAATGTTCTTTACGATGCCATTGGGATATATCAACGG
TGGTATATCCAGTGATTTTTTTCTCCATTTTAGCTTCCTTAGCTCCTGAAAATCTCGATAACTCAAAAAA
TACGCCCGGTAGTGATCTTATTTCATTATGGTGAAAGTTGGAACCTCTTACGTGCCCGATCAA
